>Addgene plasmid #154053 | pMG035 MBP-Axin∆BCD-His | depositor full sequence | sequence record 298400 | pMG035 MBP-Axin∆BCD-His sequence 9032 bps
CCGACACCATCGAATGGTGCAAAACCTTTCGCGGTATGGCATGATAGCGCCCGGAAGAGAGTCAATTCAG
GGTGGTGAATGTGAAACCAGTAACGTTATACGATGTCGCAGAGTATGCCGGTGTCTCTTATCAGACCGTT
TCCCGCGTGGTGAACCAGGCCAGCCACGTTTCTGCGAAAACGCGGGAAAAAGTGGAAGCGGCGATGGCGG
AGCTGAATTACATTCCCAACCGCGTGGCACAACAACTGGCGGGCAAACAGTCGTTGCTGATTGGCGTTGC
CACCTCCAGTCTGGCCCTGCACGCGCCGTCGCAAATTGTCGCGGCGATTAAATCTCGCGCCGATCAACTG
GGTGCCAGCGTGGTGGTGTCGATGGTAGAACGAAGCGGCGTCGAAGCCTGTAAAGCGGCGGTGCACAATC
TTCTCGCGCAACGCGTCAGTGGGCTGATCATTAACTATCCGCTGGATGACCAGGATGCCATTGCTGTGGA
AGCTGCCTGCACTAATGTTCCGGCGTTATTTCTTGATGTCTCTGACCAGACACCCATCAACAGTATTATT
TTCTCCCATGAAGACGGTACGCGACTGGGCGTGGAGCATCTGGTCGCATTGGGTCACCAGCAAATCGCGC
TGTTAGCGGGCCCATTAAGTTCTGTCTCGGCGCGTCTGCGTCTGGCTGGCTGGCATAAATATCTCACTCG
CAATCAAATTCAGCCGATAGCGGAACGGGAAGGCGACTGGAGTGCCATGTCCGGTTTTCAACAAACCATG
CAAATGCTGAATGAGGGCATCGTTCCCACTGCGATGCTGGTTGCCAACGATCAGATGGCGCTGGGCGCAA
TGCGCGCCATTACCGAGTCCGGGCTGCGCGTTGGTGCGGATATCTCGGTAGTGGGATACGACGATACCGA
AGACAGCTCATGTTATATCCCGCCGTTAACCACCATCAAACAGGATTTTCGCCTGCTGGGGCAAACCAGC
GTGGACCGCTTGCTGCAACTCTCTCAGGGCCAGGCGGTGAAGGGCAATCAGCTGTTGCCCGTCTCACTGG
TGAAAAGAAAAACCACCCTGGCGCCCAATACGCAAACCGCCTCTCCCCGCGCGTTGGCCGATTCATTAAT
GCAGCTGGCACGACAGGTTTCCCGACTGGAAAGCGGGCAGTGAGCGCAACGCAATTAATGTAAGTTAGCT
CACTCATTAGGCACAATTCTCATGTTTGACAGCTTATCATCGACTGCACGGTGCACCAATGCTTCTGGCG
TCAGGCAGCCATCGGAAGCTGTGGTATGGCTGTGCAGGTCGTAAATCACTGCATAATTCGTGTCGCTCAA
GGCGCACTCCCGTTCTGGATAATGTTTTTTGCGCCGACATCATAACGGTTCTGGCAAATATTCTGAAATG
AGCTGTTGACAATTAATCATCGGCTCGTATAATGTGTGGAATTGTGAGCGGATAACAATTTCACACAGGA
AACAGCCAGTCCGTTTAGGTGTTTTCACGAGCACTTCACCAACAAGGACCATAGATTATGAAAATCGAAG
AAGGTAAACTGGTAATCTGGATTAACGGCGATAAAGGCTATAACGGTCTCGCTGAAGTCGGTAAGAAATT
CGAGAAAGATACCGGAATTAAAGTCACCGTTGAGCATCCGGATAAACTGGAAGAGAAATTCCCACAGGTT
GCGGCAACTGGCGATGGCCCTGACATTATCTTCTGGGCACACGACCGCTTTGGTGGCTACGCTCAATCTG
GCCTGTTGGCTGAAATCACCCCGGACAAAGCGTTCCAGGACAAGCTGTATCCGTTTACCTGGGATGCCGT
ACGTTACAACGGCAAGCTGATTGCTTACCCGATCGCTGTTGAAGCGTTATCGCTGATTTATAACAAAGAT
CTGCTGCCGAACCCGCCAAAAACCTGGGAAGAGATCCCGGCGCTGGATAAAGAACTGAAAGCGAAAGGTA
AGAGCGCGCTGATGTTCAACCTGCAAGAACCGTACTTCACCTGGCCGCTGATTGCTGCTGACGGGGGTTA
TGCGTTCAAGTATGAAAACGGCAAGTACGACATTAAAGACGTGGGCGTGGATAACGCTGGCGCGAAAGCG
GGTCTGACCTTCCTGGTTGACCTGATTAAAAACAAACACATGAATGCAGACACCGATTACTCCATCGCAG
AAGCTGCCTTTAATAAAGGCGAAACAGCGATGACCATCAACGGCCCGTGGGCATGGTCCAACATCGACAC
CAGCAAAGTGAATTATGGTGTAACGGTACTGCCGACCTTCAAGGGTCAACCATCCAAACCGTTCGTTGGC
GTGCTGAGCGCAGGTATTAACGCCGCCAGTCCGAACAAAGAGCTGGCAAAAGAGTTCCTCGAAAACTATC
TGCTGACTGATGAAGGTCTGGAAGCGGTTAATAAAGACAAACCGCTGGGTGCCGTAGCGCTGAAGTCTTA
CGAGGAAGAGTTGGCGAAAGATCCACGTATTGCCGCCACCATGGAAAACGCCCAGAAAGGTGAAATCATG
CCGAACATCCCGCAGATGTCCGCTTTCTGGTATGCCGTGCGTACTGCGGTGATCAACGCCGCCAGCGGTC
GTCAGACTGTCGATGAAGCCCTGAAAGACGCGCAGACTAATTCGAGCTCGAACAACAACAACAATAACAA
TAACAACAACCTCGGGATCGAGGGAAGGATTTCAACTAGTGGATCTGGTGGTGGTGGCGGTTCCATGAGC
GAGAATCTTTATTTTCAGGGATCCATGAATATCCAAGAGCAGGGTTTCCCCTTGGACCTCGGAGCAAGTT
TCACCGAAGATGCTCCCCGACCCCCAGTGCCTGGTGAGGAGGGAGAACTGGTGTCCACAGACCCGAGGCC
CGCCAGCTACAGTTTCTGCTCCGGGAAAGGTGTTGGCATTAAAGGTGAGACTTCGACGGCCACTCCGAGG
CGCTCGGATCTGGACCTGGGGTATGAGCCTGAGGGCAGTGCCTCCCCCACCCCACCATACTTGAAGTGGG
CTGAGTCACTGCATTCCCTGCTGGATGACCAAGATGGGATAAGCCTGTTCAGGACTTTCCTGAAGCAGGA
GGGCTGTGCCGACTTGCTGGACTTCTGGTTTGCCTGCACTGGCTTCAGGAAGCTGGAGCCCTGTGACTCG
AACGAGGAGAAGAGGCTGAAGCTGGCGAGAGCCATCTACCGAAAGTACATTCTTGATAACAATGGCATCG
TGTCCCGGCAGACCAAGCCAGCCACCAAGAGCTTCATAAAGGGCTGCATCATGAAGCAGCTGATCGATCC
TGCCATGTTTGACCAGGCCCAGACCGAAATCCAGGCCACTATGGAGGAAAACACCTATCCCTCCTTCCTT
AAGTCTGATATTTATTTGGAATATACGAGGACAGGCTCGGAGAGCCCCAAAGTCTGTAGTGACCAGAGCT
CTGGGTCAGGGACAGGGAAGGGCATATCTGGATACCTGCCGACCTTAAATGAAGATGAGGAATGGAAGTG
TGACCAGGACATGGATGAGGACGATGGCAGAGACGCTGCTCCCCCCGGAAGACTCCCTCAGAAGCTGCTC
CTGGAGACAGCTGCCCCGAGGGTCTCCTCCAGTAGACGGTACAGCGAAGGCAGAGAGTTCAGGTATGGAT
CCTGGCGGGAGCCAGTCAACCCCTATTATGTCAATGCCGGCTATGCCCTGGCCCCAGCCACCAGTGCCAA
CGACAGCGAGCAGCAGAGCCTGTCCAGCGATGCAGACACCCTGTCCCTCACGGACAGCAGCGTGGATGGG
ATCCCCCCATACAGGATCCGTAAGCAGCACCGCAGGGAGATGCAGGAGAGCGTGCAGGTCAATGGGCGGG
TGCCCCTACCTCACATTCCCCGCACGTACCGGGTGCCGAAGGAGGTCCGCGTGGAGCCTCAGAAGTTCGC
GGAGGAGCTCATCCACCGCCTGGAGGCTGTGCAGCGCACGCGGGAGGCCGAGGAGAAGCTGGAGGAGCGG
CTGAAGCGCGTGCGCATGGAGGAGGAAGGTGAGGACGGCGATCCATCGTCAGGGCCCCCAGGGCCGTGTC
ACAAGCTGCCTCCCGCCCCCGCTTGGCACCACTTCCCGCCCCGCTGTGTGGACATGGGCTGTGCCGGGCT
CCGGGATGCACACGAGAAGTCAGGGGCGAAGCTGGACGCGGCCGGCCTGCACCACCACCGACACGTCCAC
CACCACGTCCACCACAGCACAGCCCGGCCCAAGGAGCAGGTGGAGGCCGAGGCCACCCGCAGGGCCCAGA
GCAGCTTCGCCTGGGGCCTGGAACCACACAGCCATGGGGCAAGGTCCCGAGGCTACTCAGAGAGTGTTGG
CGCTGCCCCCAACGCCAGTGATGGCCTCGCCCACAGTGGGAAGGTGGGCGTGGCGTGCAAAAGAAATGCC
AAGAAGGCTGAGTCGGGGAAGAGCGCCAGCACCGAGGTGCCAGGTGCCTCGGAGGATGCGGAGAAGAACC
AGAAAATCATGCAGTGGATCATTGAGGGGGAAAAGGAGATCAGCAGGCACCGCAGGACCGGCCACGGGTC
TTCGGGGACGAGGAAGCCACAGCCCCATGAGAACTCCAGACCCTTGTCCCTTGAGCACCCCTGGGCCGGC
CCTCAGCTCCGGACCTCCGTGCAGCCCTCCCACCTCTTCATCCAAGACCCCACCATGCCACCCCACCCAG
CTCCCAACCCCCTAACCCAGCTGGAGGAGGCGCGCCGACGTCTGGAGGAGGAAGAAAAGAGAGCCAGCCG
AGCACCCTCCAAGCAGAGGACAAGATCGCAGAGGAAGGTGGGCGGCGGGAGTGCCCAGCCGTGTGACAGC
ATCGTTGTGGCGTACTACTTCTGCGGGGAACCCATCCCCTACCGCACCCTGGTGAGGGGCCGCGCTGTCA
CCCTGGGCCAGTTCAAGGAGCTGCTGACCAAAAAGGGCAGCTACAGATACTACTTCAAGAAAGTGAGCGA
CGAGTTTGACTGTGGGGTGGTGTTTGAGGAGGTTCGAGAGGACGAGGCCGTCCTGCCCGTCTTTGAGGAG
AAGATCATCGGCAAAGTGGAGAAGGTGGACAGCGGCCGCCACCATCACCACCACCACTAGGGGCCGCACT
CGAGAAGCTTGGCACTGGCCGTCGTTTTACAACGTCGTGACTGGGAAAACCCTGGCGTTACCCAACTTAA
TCGCCTTGCAGCACATCCCCCTTTCGCCAGCTGGCGTAATAGCGAAGAGGCCCGCACCGATCGCCCTTCC
CAACAGTTGCGCAGCCTGAATGGCGAATGGCAGCTTGGCTGTTTTGGCGGATGAGATAAGATTTTCAGCC
TGATACAGATTAAATCAGAACGCAGAAGCGGTCTGATAAAACAGAATTTGCCTGGCGGCAGTAGCGCGGT
GGTCCCACCTGACCCCATGCCGAACTCAGAAGTGAAACGCCGTAGCGCCGATGGTAGTGTGGGGTCTCCC
CATGCGAGAGTAGGGAACTGCCAGGCATCAAATAAAACGAAAGGCTCAGTCGAAAGACTGGGCCTTTCGT
TTTATCTGTTGTTTGTCGGTGAACGCTCTCCTGAGTAGGACAAATCCGCCGGGAGCGGATTTGAACGTTG
CGAAGCAACGGCCCGGAGGGTGGCGGGCAGGACGCCCGCCATAAACTGCCAGGCATCAAATTAAGCAGAA
GGCCATCCTGACGGATGGCCTTTTTGCGTTTCTACAAACTCTTTTTGTTTATTTTTCTAAATACATTCAA
ATATGTATCCGCTCATGAGACAATAACCCTGATAAATGCTTCAATAATATTGAAAAAGGAAGAGTATGAG
TATTCAACATTTCCGTGTCGCCCTTATTCCCTTTTTTGCGGCATTTTGCCTTCCTGTTTTTGCTCACCCA
GAAACGCTGGTGAAAGTAAAAGATGCTGAAGATCAGTTGGGTGCACGAGTGGGTTACATCGAACTGGATC
TCAACAGCGGTAAGATCCTTGAGAGTTTTCGCCCCGAAGAACGTTCTCCAATGATGAGCACTTTTAAAGT
TCTGCTATGTGGCGCGGTATTATCCCGTGTTGACGCCGGGCAAGAGCAACTCGGTCGCCGCATACACTAT
TCTCAGAATGACTTGGTTGAGTACTCACCAGTCACAGAAAAGCATCTTACGGATGGCATGACAGTAAGAG
AATTATGCAGTGCTGCCATAACCATGAGTGATAACACTGCGGCCAACTTACTTCTGACAACGATCGGAGG
ACCGAAGGAGCTAACCGCTTTTTTGCACAACATGGGGGATCATGTAACTCGCCTTGATCGTTGGGAACCG
GAGCTGAATGAAGCCATACCAAACGACGAGCGTGACACCACGATGCCTGTAGCAATGGCAACAACGTTGC
GCAAACTATTAACTGGCGAACTACTTACTCTAGCTTCCCGGCAACAATTAATAGACTGGATGGAGGCGGA
TAAAGTTGCAGGACCACTTCTGCGCTCGGCCCTTCCGGCTGGCTGGTTTATTGCTGATAAATCTGGAGCC
GGTGAGCGTGGGTCTCGCGGTATCATTGCAGCACTGGGGCCAGATGGTAAGCCCTCCCGTATCGTAGTTA
TCTACACGACGGGGAGTCAGGCAACTATGGATGAACGAAATAGACAGATCGCTGAGATAGGTGCCTCACT
GATTAAGCATTGGTAACTGTCAGACCAAGTTTACTCATATATACTTTAGATTGATT
[38 nt withheld, positions 6707-6744]
A
[37 nt withheld, positions 6746-6782]
ATTTTGTTAAAATTCGCGTTAAATTTTTGTTAAATCAGCTCATTTTTTAACCAATAGGCCGAAATCGGCA
AAATCCCTTATAAATCAAAAGAATAGCCCGAGATAGGGT
[37 nt withheld, positions 6892-6928]
AAAGAACGTGGACTCCAACGTCAAAGG
[141 nt withheld, positions 6956-7096]
G
[125 nt withheld, positions 7098-7222]
AAAGGATCTAGGTGAAGATCCTTTTTGATAATCTCATGACCAAAATCCCTTAACGTGAGTTTTCGTTCCA
CTGAGCGTCAGACCCCGTAGAAAAGATCAAAGGATCTTCTTGAGATCCTTTTTTTCTGCGCGTAATCTGC
TGCTTGCAAACAAAAAAACCACCGCTACCAGCGGTGGTTTGTTTGCCGGATCAAGAGCTACCAACTCTTT
TTCCGAAGGTAACTGGCTTCAGCAGAGCGCAGATACCAAATACTGTCCTTCTAGTGTAGCCGTAGTTAGG
CCACCACTTCAAGAACTCTGTAGCACCGCCTACATACCTCGCTCTGCTAATCCTGTTACCAGTGGCTGCT
GCCAGTGGCGATAAGTCGTGTCTTACCGGGTTGGACTCAAGACGATAGTTACCGGATAAGGCGCAGCGGT
CGGGCTGAACGGGGGGTTCGTGCACACAGCCCAGCTTGGAGCGAACGACCTACACCGAACTGAGATACCT
ACAGCGTGAGCTATGAGAAAGCGCCACGCTTCCCGAAGGGAGAAAGGCGGACAGGTATCCGGTAAGCGGC
AGGGTCGGAACAGGAGAGCGCACGAGGGAGCTTCCAGGGGGAAACGCCTGGTATCTTTATAGTCCTGTCG
GGTTTCGCCACCTCTGACTTGAGCGTCGATTTTTGTGATGCTCGTCAGGGGGGCGGAGCCTATGGAAAAA
CGCCAGCAACGCGGCCTTTTTACGGTTCCTGGCCTTTTGCTGGCCTTTTGCTCACATGTTCTTTCCTGCG
TTATCCCCTGATTCTGTGGATAACCGTATTACCGCCTTTGAGTGAGCTGATACCGCTCGCCGCAGCCGAA
CGACCGAGCGCAGCGAGTCAGTGAGCGAGGAAGCGGAAGAGCGCCTGATGCGGTATTTTCTCCTTACGCA
TCTGTGCGGTATTTCACACCGCATATGGTGCACTCTCAGTACAATCTGCTCTGATGCCGCATAGTTAAGC
CAGTATACACTCCGCTATCGCTACGTGACTGGGTCATGGCTGCGCCCCGACACCCGCCAACACCCGCTGA
CGCGCCCTGACGGGCTTGTCTGCTCCCGGCATCCGCTTACAGACAAGCTGTGACCGTCTCCGGGAGCTGC
ATGTGTCAGAGGTTTTCACCGTCATCACCGAAACGCGCGAGGCAGCTGCGGTAAAGCTCATCAGCGTGGT
CGTGCAGCGATTCACAGATGTCTGCCTGTTCATCCGCGTCCAGCTCGTTGAGTTTCTCCAGAAGCGTTAA
TGTCTGGCTTCTGATAAAGCGGGCCATGTTAAGGGCGGTTTTTTCCTGTTTGGTCACTGATGCCTCCGTG
TAAGGGGGATTTCTGTTCATGGGGGTAATGATACCGATGAAACGAGAGAGGATGCTCACGATACGGGTTA
CTGATGATGAACATGCCCGGTTACTGGAACGTTGTGAGGGTAAACAACTGGCGGTATGGATGCGGCGGGA
CCAGAGAAAAATCACTCAGGGTCAATGCCAGCGCTTCGTTAATACAGATGTAGGTGTTCCACAGGGTAGC
CAGCAGCATCCTGCGATGCAGATCCGGAACATAATGGTGCAGGGCGCTGACTTCCGCGTTTCCAGACTTT
ACGAAACACGGAAACCGAAGACCATTCATGTTGTTGCTCAGGTCGCAGACGTTTTGCAGCAGCAGTCGCT
TCACGTTCGCTCGCGTATCGGTGATTCATTCTGCTAACCAGTAAGGCAACCCCGCCAGCCTAGCCGGGTC
CTCAACGACAGGAGCACGATCATGCGCACCCGTGGCCAGGACCCAACGCTGCCCGAAATT
Features (pLannotate 1.2.2; 20 found; start..end, strand, type, name):
      3..80      +  promoter       lacIq promoter: lacI (mutant); In the lacIq allele, a single base change in the promoter boosts expression of the lacI gene about 10-fold.
     81..1163    +  CDS            lacI: lac repressor; lacI; The lac repressor binds to the lac operator to inhibit transcription in E. coli. This inhibition can be relieved by adding lactose or isopropyl-β-D-thiogalactopyranoside (IPTG).
   1176..1197    +  protein_bind   CAP binding site: CAP binding activates transcription in the presence of cAMP. E. coli catabolite activator protein
   1216..1233    +  promoter       tet promoter (fragment): E. coli promoter for tetracycline efflux protein gene
   1406..1434    +  promoter       tac promoter: strong E. coli promoter; hybrid between the trp and lac UV5 promoters
   1442..1458    +  protein_bind   lac operator: The lac repressor binds to the lac operator to inhibit transcription in E. coli. This inhibition can be relieved by adding lactose or isopropyl-β-D-thiogalactopyranoside (IPTG). lac repressor encoded by lacI
   1528..2628    +  CDS            MBP: maltose binding protein from E. coli; malE (mutated); This version of the gene does not encode a signal sequence, so MBP will remain in the cytosol.
   2730..2750    +  CDS            capTEV™ (fragment): composite tag for in vivo biotinylation, TEV protease cleavage, and 6xHis tagging
   2755..5070    +  CDS            AXIN1 (fragment): AXIN1_HUMAN - Also known as AXIN. Experimental evidence at protein level: Swiss-Prot protein existence level 1. Component of the beta-catenin destruction complex required for regulating CTNNB1 levels through phosphorylation and ubiquitination, and modulating Wnt-signaling (PubMed:12192039, PubMed:27098453). Controls dorsoventral patterning via two opposing effects; down-regulates CTNNB1 to inhibit the Wnt signaling pathway and ventralize embryos, but also dorsalizes embryos by activating a Wnt- independent JNK signaling pathway (PubMed:12192039). In Wnt signaling, probably facilitates the phos
   5123..5277    +  CDS            lacZα (fragment): LacZα fragment of β-galactosidase; lacZ fragment
   5370..5485    +  ncRNA          5S rRNA: Accession: RF00001 - 5S ribosomal RNA
   5489..5575    +  terminator     rrnB T1 terminator: Escherichia coli rrnB; transcription terminator T1 from the E. coli rrnB gene
   5667..5694    +  terminator     rrnB T2 terminator: transcription terminator T2 from the E. coli rrnB gene
   5714..5805    +  promoter       AmpR promoter: bla
   5806..6666    +  CDS            AmpR: β-lactamase; bla; confers resistance to ampicillin, carbenicillin, and related antibiotics
   6708..7221    -  rep_origin     M13 ori (sequence partly withheld): M13 bacteriophage origin of replication; arrow indicates direction of (+) strand synthesis
   7332..7920    +  rep_origin     ori: high-copy-number ColE1/pMB1/pBR322/pUC origin of replication
   8106..8246    -  misc_feature   bom: basis of mobility region from pBR322
   8348..8539    -  CDS            rop: Rop protein, which maintains plasmids at low copy number; rop
   8556..8936    +  CDS            YPB1_ECOLX: Protein predicted: Swiss-Prot protein existence level 4. From Escherichia coli.
