>Addgene plasmid #154053 | pMG035 MBP-Axin∆BCD-His | addgene full sequence | sequence record 308809 | Addgene NGS Result
GACACCATCGAATGGTGCAAAACCTTTCGCGGTATGGCATGATAGCGCCCGGAAGAGAGTCAATTCAGGG
TGGTGAATGTGAAACCAGTAACGTTATACGATGTCGCAGAGTATGCCGGTGTCTCTTATCAGACCGTTTC
CCGCGTGGTGAACCAGGCCAGCCACGTTTCTGCGAAAACGCGGGAAAAAGTGGAAGCGGCGATGGCGGAG
CTGAATTACATTCCCAACCGCGTGGCACAACAACTGGCGGGCAAACAGTCGTTGCTGATTGGCGTTGCCA
CCTCCAGTCTGGCCCTGCACGCGCCGTCGCAAATTGTCGCGGCGATTAAATCTCGCGCCGATCAACTGGG
TGCCAGCGTGGTGGTGTCGATGGTAGAACGAAGCGGCGTCGAAGCCTGTAAAGCGGCGGTGCACAATCTT
CTCGCGCAACGCGTCAGTGGGCTGATCATTAACTATCCGCTGGATGACCAGGATGCCATTGCTGTGGAAG
CTGCCTGCACTAATGTTCCGGCGTTATTTCTTGATGTCTCTGACCAGACACCCATCAACAGTATTATTTT
CTCCCATGAAGACGGTACGCGACTGGGCGTGGAGCATCTGGTCGCATTGGGTCACCAGCAAATCGCGCTG
TTAGCGGGCCCATTAAGTTCTGTCTCGGCGCGTCTGCGTCTGGCTGGCTGGCATAAATATCTCACTCGCA
ATCAAATTCAGCCGATAGCGGAACGGGAAGGCGACTGGAGTGCCATGTCCGGTTTTCAACAAACCATGCA
AATGCTGAATGAGGGCATCGTTCCCACTGCGATGCTGGTTGCCAACGATCAGATGGCGCTGGGCGCAATG
CGCGCCATTACCGAGTCCGGGCTGCGCGTTGGTGCGGATATCTCGGTAGTGGGATACGACGATACCGAAG
ACAGCTCATGTTATATCCCGCCGTTAACCACCATCAAACAGGATTTTCGCCTGCTGGGGCAAACCAGCGT
GGACCGCTTGCTGCAACTCTCTCAGGGCCAGGCGGTGAAGGGCAATCAGCTGTTGCCCGTCTCACTGGTG
AAAAGAAAAACCACCCTGGCGCCCAATACGCAAACCGCCTCTCCCCGCGCGTTGGCCGATTCATTAATGC
AGCTGGCACGACAGGTTTCCCGACTGGAAAGCGGGCAGTGAGCGCAACGCAATTAATGTAAGTTAGCTCA
CTCATTAGGCACAATTCTCATGTTTGACAGCTTATCATCGACTGCACGGTGCACCAATGCTTCTGGCGTC
AGGCAGCCATCGGAAGCTGTGGTATGGCTGTGCAGGTCGTAAATCACTGCATAATTCGTGTCGCTCAAGG
CGCACTCCCGTTCTGGATAATGTTTTTTGCGCCGACATCATAACGGTTCTGGCAAATATTCTGAAATGAG
CTGTTGACAATTAATCATCGGCTCGTATAATGTGTGGAATTGTGAGCGGATAACAATTTCACACAGGAAA
CAGCCAGTCCGTTTAGGTGTTTTCACGAGCACTTCACCAACAAGGACCATAGATTATGAAAACTGAAGAA
GGTAAACTGGTAATCTGGATTAACGGCGATAAAGGCTATAACGGTCTCGCTGAAGTCGGTAAGAAATTCG
AGAAAGATACCGGAATTAAAGTCACCGTTGAGCATCCGGATAAACTGGAAGAGAAATTCCCACAGGTTGC
GGCAACTGGCGATGGCCCTGACATTATCTTCTGGGCACACGACCGCTTTGGTGGCTACGCTCAATCTGGC
CTGTTGGCTGAAATCACCCCGGACAAAGCGTTCCAGGACAAGCTGTATCCGTTTACCTGGGATGCCGTAC
GTTACAACGGCAAGCTGATTGCTTACCCGATCGCTGTTGAAGCGTTATCGCTGATTTATAACAAAGATCT
GCTGCCGAACCCGCCAAAAACCTGGGAAGAGATCCCGGCGCTGGATAAAGAACTGAAAGCGAAAGGTAAG
AGCGCGCTGATGTTCAACCTGCAAGAACCGTACTTCACCTGGCCGCTGATTGCTGCTGACGGGGGTTATG
CGTTCAAGTATGAAAACGGCAAGTACGACATTAAAGACGTGGGCGTGGATAACGCTGGCGCGAAAGCGGG
TCTGACCTTCCTGGTTGACCTGATTAAAAACAAACACATGAATGCAGACACCGATTACTCCATCGCAGAA
GCTGCCTTTAATAAAGGCGAAACAGCGATGACCATCAACGGCCCGTGGGCATGGTCCAACATCGACACCA
GCAAAGTGAATTATGGTGTAACGGTACTGCCGACCTTCAAGGGTCAACCATCCAAACCGTTCGTTGGCGT
GCTGAGCGCAGGTATTAACGCCGCCAGTCCGAACAAAGAGCTGGCAAAAGAGTTCCTCGAAAACTATCTG
CTGACTGATGAAGGTCTGGAAGCGGTTAATAAAGACAAACCGCTGGGTGCCGTAGCGCTGAAGTCTTACG
AGGAAGAGTTGGCGAAAGATCCACGTATTGCCGCCACCATGGAAAACGCCCAGAAAGGTGAAATCATGCC
GAACATCCCGCAGATGTCCGCTTTCTGGTATGCCGTGCGTACTGCGGTGATCAACGCCGCCAGCGGTCGT
CAGACTGTCGATGAAGCCCTGAAAGACGCGCAGACTAATTCGAGCTCGAACAACAACAACAATAACAATA
ACAACAACCTCGGGATCGAGGGAAGGATTTCAACTAGTGGATCTGGTGGTGGTGGCGGTTCCATGAGCGA
GAATCTTTATTTTCAGGGATCCATGAATATCCAAGAGCAGGGTTTCCCCTTGGACCTCGGAGCAAGTTTC
ACCGAAGATGCTCCCCGACCCCCAGTGCCTGGTGAGGAGGGAGAACTGGTGTCCACAGACCCGAGGCCCG
CCAGCTACAGTTTCTGCTCCGGGAAAGGTGTTGGCATTAAAGGTGAGACTTCGACGGCCACTCCGAGGCG
CTCGGATCTGGACCTGGGGTATGAGCCTGAGGGCAGTGCCTCCCCCACCCCACCATACTTGAAGTGGGCT
GAGTCACTGCATTCCCTGCTGGATGACCAAGATGGGATAAGCCTGTTCAGGACTTTCCTGAAGCAGGAGG
GCTGTGCCGACTTGCTGGACTTCTGGTTTGCCTGCACTGGCTTCAGGAAGCTGGAGCCCTGTGACTCGAA
CGAGGAGAAGAGGCTGAAGCTGGCGAGAGCCATCTACCGAAAGTACATTCTTGATAACAATGGCATCGTG
TCCCGGCAGACCAAGCCAGCCACCAAGAGCTTCATAAAGGGCTGCATCATGAAGCAGCTGATCGATCCTG
CCATGTTTGACCAGGCCCAGACCGAAATCCAGGCCACTATGGAGGAAAACACCTATCCCTCCTTCCTTAA
GTCTGATATTTATTTGGAATATACGAGGACAGGCTCGGAGAGCCCCAAAGTCTGTAGTGACCAGAGCTCT
GGGTCAGGGACAGGGAAGGGCATATCTGGATACCTGCCGACCTTAAATGAAGATGAGGAATGGAAGTGTG
ACCAGGACATGGATGAGGACGATGGCAGAGACGCTGCTCCCCCCGGAAGACTCCCTCAGAAGCTGCTCCT
GGAGACAGCTGCCCCGAGGGTCTCCTCCAGTAGACGGTACAGCGAAGGCAGAGAGTTCAGGTATGGATCC
TGGCGGGAGCCAGTCAACCCCTATTATGTCAATGCCGGCTATGCCCTGGCCCCAGCCACCAGTGCCAACG
ACAGCGAGCAGCAGAGCCTGTCCAGCGATGCAGACACCCTGTCCCTCACGGACAGCAGCGTGGATGGGAT
CCCCCCATACAGGATCCGTAAGCAGCACCGCAGGGAGATGCAGGAGAGCGTGCAGGTCAATGGGCGGGTG
CCCCTACCTCACATTCCCCGCACGTACCGGGTGCCGAAGGAGGTCCGCGTGGAGCCTCAGAAGTTCGCGG
AGGAGCTCATCCACCGCCTGGAGGCTGTGCAGCGCACGCGGGAGGCCGAGGAGAAGCTGGAGGAGCGGCT
GAAGCGCGTGCGCATGGAGGAGGAAGGTGAGGACGGCGATCCATCGTCAGGGCCCCCAGGGCCGTGTCAC
AAGCTGCCTCCCGCCCCCGCTTGGCACCACTTCCCGCCCCGCTGTGTGGACATGGGCTGTGCCGGGCTCC
GGGATGCACACGAGAAGTCAGGGGCGAAGCTGGACGCGGCCGGCCTGCACCACCACCGACACGTCCACCA
CCACGTCCACCACAGCACAGCCCGGCCCAAGGAGCAGGTGGAGGCCGAGGCCACCCGCAGGGCCCAGAGC
AGCTTCGCCTGGGGCCTGGAACCACACAGCCATGGGGCAAGGTCCCGAGGCTACTCAGAGAGTGTTGGCG
CTGCCCCCAACGCCAGTGATGGCCTCGCCCACAGTGGGAAGGTGGGCGTGGCGTGCAAAAGAAATGCCAA
GAAGGCTGAGTCGGGGAAGAGCGCCAGCACCGAGGTGCCAGGTGCCTCGGAGGATGCGGAGAAGAACCAG
AAAATCATGCAGTGGATCATTGAGGGGGAAAAGGAGATCAGCAGGCACCGCAGGACCGGCCACGGGTCTT
CGGGGACGAGGAAGCCACAGCCCCATGAGAACTCCAGACCCTTGTCCCTTGAGCACCCCTGGGCCGGCCC
TCAGCTCCGGACCTCCGTGCAGCCCTCCCACCTCTTCATCCAAGACCCCACCATGCCACCCCACCCAGCT
CCCAACCCCCTAACCCAGCTGGAGGAGGCGCGCCGACGTCTGGAGGAGGAAGAAAAGAGAGCCAGCCGAG
CACCCTCCAAGCAGAGGACAAGATCGCAGAGGAAGGTGGGCGGCGGGAGTGCCCAGCCGTGTGACAGCAT
CGTTGTGGCGTACTACTTCTGCGGGGAACCCATCCCCTACCGCACCCTGGTGAGGGGCCGCGCTGTCACC
CTGGGCCAGTTCAAGGAGCTGCTGACCAAAAAGGGCAGCTACAGATACTACTTCAAGAAAGTGAGCGACG
AGTTTGACTGTGGGGTGGTGTTTGAGGAGGTTCGAGAGGACGAGGCCGTCCTGCCCGTCTTTGAGGAGAA
GATCATCGGCAAAGTGGAGAAGGTGGACAGCGGCCGCCACCATCACCACCACCACTAGGGGCCGCACTCG
AGAAGCTTGGCACTGGCCGTCGTTTTACAACGTCGTGACTGGGAAAACCCTGGCGTTACCCAACTTAATC
GCCTTGCAGCACATCCCCCTTTCGCCAGCTGGCGTAATAGCGAAGAGGCCCGCACCGATCGCCCTTCCCA
ACAGTTGCGCAGCCTGAATGGCGAATGGCAGCTTGGCTGTTTTGGCGGATGAGATAAGATTTTCAGCCTG
ATACAGATTAAATCAGAACGCAGAAGCGGTCTGATAAAACAGAATTTGCCTGGCGGCAGTAGCGCGGTGG
TCCCACCTGACCCCATGCCGAACTCAGAAGTGAAACGCCGTAGCGCCGATGGTAGTGTGGGGTCTCCCCA
TGCGAGAGTAGGGAACTGCCAGGCATCAAATAAAACGAAAGGCTCAGTCGAAAGACTGGGCCTTTCGTTT
TATCTGTTGTTTGTCGGTGAACGCTCTCCTGAGTAGGACAAATCCGCCGGGAGCGGATTTGAACGTTGCG
AAGCAACGGCCCGGAGGGTGGCGGGCAGGACGCCCGCCATAAACTGCCAGGCATCAAATTAAGCAGAAGG
CCATCCTGACGGATGGCCTTTTTGCGTTTCTACAAACTCTTTTGTTTATTTTTCTAAATACATTCAAATA
TGTATCCGCTCATGAGACAATAACCCTGATAAATGCTTCAATAATATTGAAAAAGGAAGAGTATGAGTAT
TCAACATTTCCGTGTCGCCCTTATTCCCTTTTTTGCGGCATTTTGCCTTCCTGTTTTTGCTCACCCAGAA
ACGCTGGTGAAAGTAAAAGATGCTGAAGATCAGTTGGGTGCACGAGTGGGTTACATCGAACTGGATCTCA
ACAGCGGTAAGATCCTTGAGAGTTTTCGCCCCGAAGAACGTTTCCCAATGATGAGCACTTTTAAAGTTCT
GCTATGTGGCGCGGTATTATCCCGTGTTGACGCCGGGCAAGAGCAACTCGGTCGCCGCATACACTATTCT
CAGAATGACTTGGTTGAGTACTCACCAGTCACAGAAAAGCATCTTACGGATGGCATGACAGTAAGAGAAT
TATGCAGTGCTGCCATAACCATGAGTGATAACACTGCGGCCAACTTACTTCTGACAACGATCGGAGGACC
GAAGGAGCTAACCGCTTTTTTGCACAACATGGGGGATCATGTAACTCGCCTTGATCGTTGGGAACCGGAG
CTGAATGAAGCCATACCAAACGACGAGCGTGACACCACGATGCCTGTAGCAATGGCAACAACGTTGCGCA
AACTATTAACTGGCGAACTACTTACTCTAGCTTCCCGGCAACAATTAATAGACTGGATGGAGGCGGATAA
AGTTGCAGGACCACTTCTGCGCTCGGCCCTTCCGGCTGGCTGGTTTATTGCTGATAAATCTGGAGCCGGT
GAGCGTGGGTCTCGCGGTATCATTGCAGCACTGGGGCCAGATGGTAAGCCCTCCCGTATCGTAGTTATCT
ACACGACGGGGAGTCAGGCAACTATGGATGAACGAAATAGACAGATCGCTGAGATAGGTGCCTCACTGAT
TAAGCATTGGTAACTGTCAGACCAAGTTTACTCATATATACTTTAGATTGATT
[38 nt withheld, positions 6704-6741]
A
[37 nt withheld, positions 6743-6779]
ATTTTGTTAAAATTCGCGTTAAATTTTTGTTAAATCAGCTCATTTTTTAACCAATAGGCCGAAATCGGCA
AAATCCCTTATAAATCAAAAGAATAGCCCGAGATAGGGT
[37 nt withheld, positions 6889-6925]
AAAGAACGTGGACTCCAACGTCAAAGG
[141 nt withheld, positions 6953-7093]
G
[125 nt withheld, positions 7095-7219]
AAAGGATCTAGGTGAAGATCCTTTTTGATAATCTCATGACCAAAATCCCTTAACGTGAGTTTTCGTTCCA
CTGAGCGTCAGACCCCGTAGAAAAGATCAAAGGATCTTCTTGAGATCCTTTTTTTCTGCGCGTAATCTGC
TGCTTGCAAACAAAAAAACCACCGCTACCAGCGGTGGTTTGTTTGCCGGATCAAGAGCTACCAACTCTTT
TTCCGAAGGTAACTGGCTTCAGCAGAGCGCAGATACCAAATACTGTCCTTCTAGTGTAGCCGTAGTTAGG
CCACCACTTCAAGAACTCTGTAGCACCGCCTACATACCTCGCTCTGCTAATCCTGTTACCAGTGGCTGCT
GCCAGTGGCGATAAGTCGTGTCTTACCGGGTTGGACTCAAGACGATAGTTACCGGATAAGGCGCAGCGGT
CGGGCTGAACGGGGGGTTCGTGCACACAGCCCAGCTTGGAGCGAACGACCTACACCGAACTGAGATACCT
ACAGCGTGAGCTATGAGAAAGCGCCACGCTTCCCGAAGGGAGAAAGGCGGACAGGTATCCGGTAAGCGGC
AGGGTCGGAACAGGAGAGCGCACGAGGGAGCTTCCAGGGGGAAACGCCTGGTATCTTTATAGTCCTGTCG
GGTTTCGCCACCTCTGACTTGAGCGTCGATTTTTGTGATGCTCGTCAGGGGGGCGGAGCCTATGGAAAAA
CGCCAGCAACGCGGCCTTTTTACGGTTCCTGGCCTTTTGCTGGCCTTTTGCTCACATGTTCTTTCCTGCG
TTATCCCCTGATTCTGTGGATAACCGTATTACCGCCTTTGAGTGAGCTGATACCGCTCGCCGCAGCCGAA
CGACCGAGCGCAGCGAGTCAGTGAGCGAGGAAGCGGAAGAGCGCCTGATGCGGTATTTTCTCCTTACGCA
TCTGTGCGGTATTTCACACCGCATATGGTGCACTCTCAGTACAATCTGCTCTGATGCCGCATAGTTAAGC
CAGTATACACTCCGCTATCGCTACGTGACTGGGTCATGGCTGCGCCCCGACACCCGCCAACACCCGCTGA
CGCGCCCTGACGGGCTTGTCTGCTCCCGGCATCCGCTTACAGACAAGCTGTGACCGTCTCCGGGAGCTGC
ATGTGTCAGAGGTTTTCACCGTCATCACCGAAACGCGCGAGGCAGCTGCGGTAAAGCTCATCAGCGTGGT
CGTGCAGCGATTCACAGATGTCTGCCTGTTCATCCGCGTCCAGCTCGTTGAGTTTCTCCAGAAGCGTTAA
TGTCTGGCTTCTGATAAAGCGGGCCATGTTAAGGGCGGTTTTTTCCTGTTTGGTCACTGATGCCTCCGTG
TAATGGGGATTTCTGTTCATGGGGGTAATGATACCGATGAAACGAGAGAGGATGCTCACGATACGGGTTA
CTGATGATGAACATGCCCGGTTACTGGAACGTTGTGAGGGTAAACAACTGGCGGTATGGATGCGGCGGGA
CCAGAGAAAAATCACTCAGGGTCAATGCCAGCGCTTCGTTAATACAGATGTAGGTGTTCCACAGGGTAGC
CAGCAGCATCCTGCGATGCAGATCCGGAACATAATGGTGCAGGGCGCTGACTTCCGCGTTTCCAGACTTT
ACGAAACACGGAAACCGAAGACCATTCATGTTGTTGCTCAGGTCGCAGACGTTTTGCAGCAGCAGTCGCT
TCACGTTCGCTCGCGTATCGGTGATTCATTCTGCTAACCAGTAAGGCAACCCCGCCAGCCTAGCCGGGTC
CTCAACGACAGGAGCACGATCATGCGCACCCGTGGCCAGGACCCAACGCTGCCCGAAATTCC
Features (pLannotate 1.2.2; 20 found; start..end, strand, type, name):
      1..78      +  promoter       lacIq promoter: lacI (mutant); In the lacIq allele, a single base change in the promoter boosts expression of the lacI gene about 10-fold.
     79..1161    +  CDS            lacI: lac repressor; lacI; The lac repressor binds to the lac operator to inhibit transcription in E. coli. This inhibition can be relieved by adding lactose or isopropyl-β-D-thiogalactopyranoside (IPTG).
   1174..1195    +  protein_bind   CAP binding site: CAP binding activates transcription in the presence of cAMP. E. coli catabolite activator protein
   1214..1231    +  promoter       tet promoter (fragment): E. coli promoter for tetracycline efflux protein gene
   1404..1432    +  promoter       tac promoter: strong E. coli promoter; hybrid between the trp and lac UV5 promoters
   1440..1456    +  protein_bind   lac operator: The lac repressor binds to the lac operator to inhibit transcription in E. coli. This inhibition can be relieved by adding lactose or isopropyl-β-D-thiogalactopyranoside (IPTG). lac repressor encoded by lacI
   1526..2626    +  CDS            MBP: maltose binding protein from E. coli; malE (mutated); This version of the gene does not encode a signal sequence, so MBP will remain in the cytosol.
   2728..2748    +  CDS            capTEV™ (fragment): composite tag for in vivo biotinylation, TEV protease cleavage, and 6xHis tagging
   2753..5068    +  CDS            AXIN1 (fragment): AXIN1_HUMAN - Also known as AXIN. Experimental evidence at protein level: Swiss-Prot protein existence level 1. Component of the beta-catenin destruction complex required for regulating CTNNB1 levels through phosphorylation and ubiquitination, and modulating Wnt-signaling (PubMed:12192039, PubMed:27098453). Controls dorsoventral patterning via two opposing effects; down-regulates CTNNB1 to inhibit the Wnt signaling pathway and ventralize embryos, but also dorsalizes embryos by activating a Wnt- independent JNK signaling pathway (PubMed:12192039). In Wnt signaling, probably facilitates the phos
   5121..5275    +  CDS            lacZα (fragment): LacZα fragment of β-galactosidase; lacZ fragment
   5368..5483    +  ncRNA          5S rRNA: Accession: RF00001 - 5S ribosomal RNA
   5487..5573    +  terminator     rrnB T1 terminator: Escherichia coli rrnB; transcription terminator T1 from the E. coli rrnB gene
   5665..5692    +  terminator     rrnB T2 terminator: transcription terminator T2 from the E. coli rrnB gene
   5711..5802    +  promoter       AmpR promoter: bla
   5803..6663    +  CDS            AmpR: β-lactamase; bla; confers resistance to ampicillin, carbenicillin, and related antibiotics
   6705..7218    -  rep_origin     M13 ori (sequence partly withheld): M13 bacteriophage origin of replication; arrow indicates direction of (+) strand synthesis
   7329..7917    +  rep_origin     ori: high-copy-number ColE1/pMB1/pBR322/pUC origin of replication
   8103..8243    -  misc_feature   bom: basis of mobility region from pBR322
   8345..8536    -  CDS            rop: Rop protein, which maintains plasmids at low copy number; rop
   8559..8933    +  CDS            YPB1_ECOLX (fragment): Protein predicted: Swiss-Prot protein existence level 4. From Escherichia coli.
