[The description below was written by a language model from this plasmid's Addgene catalogue record and pLannotate feature annotations shown in this document.]
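Description:
pMG035 MBP-Axin∆BCD-His is a bacterial expression plasmid for producing a deletion mutant of the human scaffold protein Axin1 in E. coli. It is built on pMBP-MG, a modified commercial maltose-binding-protein fusion backbone altered to supply an N-terminal, TEV-cleavable MBP tag and a C-terminal His6 tag. The plasmid replicates from a ColE1/pMB1-type origin accompanied by the pBR322 bom region and the rop gene, consistent with its catalogue listing as low copy. It also carries an M13 phage origin, and is selected with ampicillin through the bla gene. The catalogue gives a total size of 9,194 bp, whereas both the depositor and sequencing-derived full sequences are about 9,030 nt. The two feature tables otherwise agree closely.

Expression is driven by the tac promoter with a downstream lac operator, and the plasmid carries lacI under the lacIq promoter, so transcription is repressed until induced with IPTG. The open reading frame begins with a signal-sequence-free MBP, which keeps the fusion in the cytosol. It is followed by a short annotation matching a TEV protease cleavage site and then the 2,316 bp AXIN1 fragment. This insert lacks residues 465–518; "∆BCD" presumably denotes the β-catenin-binding domain, though the record does not spell this out. The His6 tag is not separately annotated in the tables but is stated in the catalogue. A lacZα remnant and the rrnB T1 and T2 terminators lie downstream. The dual tags allow affinity purification from either end of the protein, with optional removal of MBP. The associated publication, on how Axin promotes signalling specificity in the Wnt pathway by suppressing competing kinase reactions, suggests the purified mutant serves in that work.
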