Addgene plasmid #154053: pMG035 MBP-Axin∆BCD-His
Purpose: Expresses MBP-Axin∆BCD-His (human Axin with aa465-518 deletion as a fusion protein with MBP and His- tags) in E.coli
Depositing lab: Jesse Zalatan. Depositing organization: University of Washington. Publication: The Scaffold Protein Axin Promotes Signaling Specificity within the Wnt Pathway by Suppressing Competing Kinase Reactions. Gavagan M, Fagnan E, Speltz EB, Zalatan JG. Cell Syst. 2020 Jun 24;10(6):515-525.e5. doi: 10.1016/j.cels.2020.05.002. Epub 2020 Jun 17. PubMed 32553184.
Backbone
  Vector backbone: pMBP-MG
  Backbone manufacturer: New England Biolabs
  Backbone size w/o insert (bp): 6716
  Total vector size (bp): 9194
  Modifications to backbone: Modified to include an N-terminal TEV-cleavable MBP tag and a C-terminal His6 tag
  Vector type: Bacterial Expression
Growth in bacteria
  Bacterial resistance: Ampicillin, 100 μg/mL
  Growth temperature: 37°C
  Growth strain: DH5alpha
  Copy number: Low Copy
Gene/Insert
  Gene/Insert name: Axin1
  Species: H. sapiens (human)
  Insert size (bp): 2316
  GenBank ID: BC000251
  Entrez Gene: AXIN1 (a.k.a. AXIN, PPP1R49)
  Promoter: Tac
  Tag / fusion protein: MBP (N terminal on backbone); His6 (C terminal on backbone)
  Cloning method: Gibson Cloning
  Sequencing primers: 5′ MalE Forward GGTCGTCAGACTGTCGATGAAGCC; 3′ M13F Reverse TGTAAAACGACGGCCAGT
Resource information
  A portion of this plasmid was derived from a plasmid made by: Derived from hAxin1-rLuc, a gift from Randall Moon
Terms and licenses: Academic/Nonprofit Terms; Industry Terms: Not Available to Industry
How to cite: pMG035 MBP-Axin∆BCD-His was a gift from Jesse Zalatan (Addgene plasmid # 154053 ; http://n2t.net/addgene:154053 ; RRID:Addgene_154053)
